Addgene plasmid #207141: TPC2-G-GECO1.2
Purpose: Fusion of Ca2+ reporter and lysosomal Ca2+-permeable channel
Depositing lab: Antony Galione. Publication: NAADP-regulated two-pore channels drive phagocytosis through endo-lysosomal Ca(2+) nanodomains, calcineurin and dynamin. Davis LC, Morgan AJ, Galione A. EMBO J. 2020 Jul 15;39(14):e104058. doi: 10.15252/embj.2019104058. Epub 2020 Jun 8. PubMed 32510172.
Backbone
  Vector backbone: pDendra2-N
  Backbone manufacturer: Clontech
  Backbone size w/o insert (bp): 4000
  Total vector size (bp): 7513
  Vector type: Mammalian Expression
Growth in bacteria
  Bacterial resistance: Kanamycin, 50 μg/mL
  Growth temperature: 37°C
  Growth strain: DH5alpha
  Copy number: High Copy
Gene/Insert
  Gene/Insert name: TPC2N2 (alt name: TPC2, two-pore channel 2)
  Species: H. sapiens (human)
  Insert size (bp): 2256
  GenBank ID: BC141195
  Entrez Gene: TPCN2 (a.k.a. SHEP10, TPC2)
  Promoter: CMV
  Tag / fusion protein: G-GECO1.2 (C terminal on insert)
  Cloning method: Restriction Enzyme; 5′ cloning site HindIII (not destroyed); 3′ cloning site NotI (not destroyed)
  Sequencing primers: 5′ CAACGGGACTTTCCAAAATG; 3′ gaaatttgtgatgctattgc
Terms and licenses: Academic/Nonprofit Terms; Industry Terms: Not Available to Industry
How to cite: TPC2-G-GECO1.2 was a gift from Antony Galione (Addgene plasmid # 207141 ; http://n2t.net/addgene:207141 ; RRID:Addgene_207141)
