[The description below was written by a language model from this plasmid's Addgene catalogue record and pLannotate feature annotations shown in this document.]
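Description:
TPC2-G-GECO1.2 is a 7.5 kb mammalian expression plasmid built on the Clontech pDendra2-N backbone. It encodes human two-pore channel 2 (TPCN2/TPC2), an endo-lysosomal Ca2+-permeable channel, fused at its C terminus to the genetically encoded green calcium indicator G-GECO1.2. The roughly 2.3 kb TPC2 coding sequence was inserted between HindIII and NotI sites. It sits directly downstream of the human cytomegalovirus immediate early enhancer and promoter, and a short remnant of the multiple cloning site links it to the sensor. The automated annotation labels the sensor reading frame as a GCaMP6f fragment. This probably reflects the shared architecture of the GECO and GCaMP indicator families (circularly permuted GFP, calmodulin and M13 peptide) rather than a different insert, since the catalogue entry names G-GECO1.2. An SV40 polyadenylation signal terminates the fusion transcript.

The plasmid is propagated in E. coli from a high-copy pUC-type origin and also carries an f1 origin. Selection relies on a single Tn5 aminoglycoside phosphotransferase gene (NeoR/KanR) placed behind tandem bacterial (bla) and SV40 early promoters and followed by an HSV TK polyadenylation signal. This arrangement gives kanamycin resistance in bacteria and can give G418 resistance in transfected mammalian cells. The small ble, large T antigen and bGH fragments in the feature table appear to be backbone remnants or annotation hits rather than functional elements.

Tethering the indicator to the channel places the Ca2+ reporter at the cytosolic face of the organelles where TPC2 resides. Local Ca2+ signals near the channel can then be recorded rather than bulk cytosolic changes. The associated work used this approach to study NAADP-regulated endo-lysosomal Ca2+ nanodomains during phagocytosis.
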