Features (pLannotate 1.2.2; 16 found; start..end, strand, type, name):
     61..364     +  enhancer       CMV enhancer: human cytomegalovirus immediate early enhancer
    365..568     +  promoter       CMV promoter: human cytomegalovirus (CMV) immediate early promoter
    591..627     +  misc_feature   MCS (fragment): multiple cloning site
    631..2886    +  CDS            TPCN2: TPC2_HUMAN - Also known as TPC2. Experimental evidence at protein level: Swiss-Prot protein existence level 1. (Microbial infection) Required for cell entry of coronaviruses SARS-CoV and SARS-CoV-2, as well as human coronavirus EMC (HCoV-EMC) by endocytosis. From Homo sapiens (Human).
   2886..2915    +  misc_feature   MCS (fragment): multiple cloning site
   2922..4177    +  CDS            GCaMP6f (fragment): improved fluorescent protein-based calcium sensor (Chen et al., 2013)
   4195..4278    +  CDS            large T antigen (fragment): large T antigen from SV40 (simian virus 40)
   4301..4422    +  polyA_signal   SV40 poly(A) signal: SV40 polyadenylation signal
   4456..4884    -  rep_origin     f1 ori (sequence partly withheld): f1 bacteriophage origin of replication; arrow indicates direction of (+) strand synthesis
   4911..5015    +  promoter       AmpR promoter: bla
   5017..5374    +  promoter       SV40 promoter: SV40 enhancer and early promoter
   5409..6203    +  CDS            NeoR/KanR: aminoglycoside phosphotransferase from Tn5; aph(3')-II (or nptII); confers resistance to neomycin, kanamycin, and G418 (Geneticin®)
   6224..6376    +  CDS            ble (fragment): BLE_KLEPN - Experimental evidence at protein level: Swiss-Prot protein existence level 1. Binding protein with a strong affinity to the bleomycin family of antibiotics. Binds to CL990; an antimitotic-antibiotic compound. From Klebsiella pneumoniae.
   6435..6482    +  polyA_signal   HSV TK poly(A) signal: herpes simplex virus thymidine kinase polyadenylation signal (Cole and Stacy, 1985)
   6573..6589    -  polyA_signal   bGH poly(A) signal (fragment): bovine growth hormone polyadenylation signal
   6811..7399    +  rep_origin     ori: high-copy-number ColE1/pMB1/pBR322/pUC origin of replication
>Addgene plasmid #207141 | TPC2-G-GECO1.2 | addgene full sequence | sequence record 413483 | Addgene NGS Result
TAGTTATTAATAGTAATCAATTACGGGGTCATTAGTTCATAGCCCATATATGGAGTTCCGCGTTACATAA
CTTACGGTAAATGGCCCGCCTGGCTGACCGCCCAACGACCCCCGCCCATTGACGTCAATAATGACGTATG
TTCCCATAGTAACGCCAATAGGGACTTTCCATTGACGTCAATGGGTGGAGTATTTACGGTAAACTGCCCA
CTTGGCAGTACATCAAGTGTATCATATGCCAAGTACGCCCCCTATTGACGTCAATGACGGTAAATGGCCC
GCCTGGCATTATGCCCAGTACATGACCTTATGGGACTTTCCTACTTGGCAGTACATCTACGTATTAGTCA
TCGCTATTACCATGGTGATGCGGTTTTGGCAGTACATCAATGGGCGTGGATAGCGGTTTGACTCACGGGG
ATTTCCAAGTCTCCACCCCATTGACGTCAATGGGAGTTTGTTTTGGCACCAAAATCAACGGGACTTTCCA
AAATGTCGTAACAACTCCGCCCCATTGACGCAAATGGGCGGTAGGCGTGTACGGTGGGAGGTCTATATAA
GCAGAGCTGGTTTAGTGAACCGTCAGATCCGCTAGCGCTACCGGACTCAGATCTCGAGCTCAAGCTTACC
ATGGCGGAACCCCAGGCGGAGTCGGAGCCCCTGCTGGGCGGGGCCCGCGGCGGTGGCGGCGACTGGCCGG
CGGGGCTGACCACTTACCGCAGCATCCAAGTCGGCCCTGGTGCCGCGGCCAGGTGGGACCTCTGCATTGA
TCAGGCTGTGGTCTTCATCGAAGATGCTATTCAGTACCGCTCCATCAACCACCGGGTGGATGCCAGCTCG
ATGTGGCTTTACCGACGGTATTACTCGAACGTATGCCAACGGACTTTGAGCTTCACCATCTTCTTGATCC
TGTTTTTGGCTTTTATCGAGACCCCATCCTCACTCACCAGCACGGCGGACGTGCGCTACCGCGCTGCCCC
CTGGGAGCCGCCCTGCGGCCTGACCGAGAGTGTCGAGGTGCTCTGCCTGCTGGTCTTTGCGGCCGACCTC
TCTGTGAAGGGTTACCTGTTCGGGTGGGCCCATTTCCAGAAAAACCTTTGGCTGCTGGGCTACCTCGTGG
TGCTGGTGGTGTCTCTGGTGGACTGGACCGTGTCCCTGAGTCTCGTGTGTCATGAGCCCCTGCGGATCCG
CCGGCTTCTCCGTCCCTTCTTCCTGCTGCAGAACTCCTCTATGATGAAGAAGACCTTGAAATGCATCCGC
TGGTCGCTGCCGGAAATGGCCAGCGTCGGGCTGCTGCTGGCCATCCACCTGTGCCTCTTCACCATGTTCG
GAATGCTGCTGTTCGCTGGTGGGAAGCAGGATGATGGGCAGGACAGGGAGAGGCTGACCTACTTCCAGAA
CCTGCCTGAGTCTCTGACTTCCCTCCTGGTGCTGCTGACCACGGCCAACAACCCCGATGTGATGATTCCT
GCGTATTCCAAGAACCGGGCCTATGCCATCTTCTTCATAGTCTTCACTGTGATAGGAAGCCTGTTTCTGA
TGAACCTGCTGACAGCCATCATCTACAGTCAGTTCCGGGGCTACCTGATGAAATCTCTCCAGACCTCGCT
GTTTCGGAGGCGGCTGGGAACCCGGGCTGCCTTTGAAGTCCTATCCTCCATGGTGGGGGAGGGAGGAGCC
TTCCCTCAGGCAGTTGGGGTGAAGCCCCAGAACTTGCTGCAGGTGCTTCAGAAGGTCCAGCTGGACAGCT
CCCACAAACAGGCCATGATGGAGAAGGTGCGTTCCTACGGCAGTGTTCTGCTGTCAGCTGAGGAGTTTCA
GAAGCTCTTCAACGAGCTTGACAGAAGTGTGGTTAAAGAGCACCCGCCGAGGCCCGAGTACCAGTCTCCG
TTTCTGCAGAGCGCCCAGTTCCTCTTCGGCCACTACTACTTTGACTACCTGGGGAACCTCATCGCCCTGG
CAAACCTGGTGTCCATTTGCGTGTTCCTGGTGCTGGATGCAGATGTGCTGCCTGCTGAGCGTGATGACTT
CATCCTGGGGATTCTCAACTGCGTCTTCATTGTGTACTACCTGTTGGAGATGCTGCTCAAGGTCTTTGCC
CTGGGCCTGCGAGGGTACCTGTCCTACCCCAGCAACGTGTTTGACGGGCTCCTCACCGTTGTCCTGCTGG
TTTTGGAGATCTCAACTCTGGCTGTGTACCGATTGCCACACCCAGGCTGGAGGCCGGAGATGGTGGGCCT
GCTGTCGCTGTGGGACATGACCCGCATGCTGAACATGCTCATCGTGTTCCGCTTCCTGCGTATCATCCCC
AGCATGAAGCCGATGGCCGTGGTGGCCAGTACCGTCCTGGGCCTGGTGCAGAACATGCGTGCTTTTGGCG
GGATCCTGGTGGTGGTCTACTACGTATTTGCCATCATTGGGATCAACTTGTTTAGAGGCGTCATTGTGGC
TCTTCCTGGAAACAGCAGCCTGGCCCCTGCCAATGGCTCGGCGCCCTGTGGGAGCTTCGAGCAGCTGGAG
TACTGGGCCAACAACTTCGATGACTTTGCGGCTGCCCTGGTCACTCTGTGGAACTTGATGGTGGTGAACA
ACTGGCAGGTGTTTCTGGATGCATATCGGCGCTACTCAGGCCCGTGGTCCAAGATCTATTTTGTATTGTG
GTGGCTGGTGTCGTCTGTCATCTGGGTCAACCTGTTTCTGGCCCTGATTCTGGAGAACTTCCTTCACAAG
TGGGACCCCCGCAGCCACCTGCAGCCCCTTGCTGGGACCCCAGAGGCCACCTACCAGATGACTGTGGAGC
TCCTGTTCAGGGATATTCTGGAGGAGCCCGAGGAGGATGAGCTCACAGAGAGGCTGAGCCAGCACCCGCA
CCTGTGGCTGTGCAGGCAGTCGACGGTACCGCGGGCCCGGGATCCACCGGTCATGGTCGACTCATCACGT
CGTAAGTGGAATAAGACAGGTCACGCAGTCAGAGCTATAGGTCGGCTGAGCTCACTCGAGAACGTCTATA
TCAAGGCCGACGAGCAGAAGAACGGCATCAAGGCGTACTTCAAGATCCGCCACAACATCGAGGGCGGCGG
CGTGCAGCTCGCCTACCACTACCAGCAGAACACCCCCATCGGCGACGGCCCCGTGCTGCTGCCCGACAAC
CACTACCTGAGCGTGCAGTCCATGCTTTCGAAAGACCCCAACGAGAAGCGCGATCACATGGTCCTGCTGG
AGTTCGTGACCGCCGCCGGGATCACTCTCGGCATGGACGAGCTGTACAAGGGCGGTACCGGAGGGAGCGA
ATCCATGGTGAGCAAGGGCGAGGAGCTGTTCACCGGGGTGGTGCCCATCCAGGTCGAGCTGGACGGCGAC
GTAAACGGCCACAAGTTCAGCGTGTCCGGCGAGGGTGAGGGCGATGCCACCTACGGCAAGCTGACCCTGA
AGTTCATCTGCACCACCGGCAAGCTGCCCGTGCCCTGGCCCACCCTCGTGACCACCCTGACCTACGGCGT
GCAGTGCTTCAGCCGCTACCCCGACCACATGAAGCAGCACGACTTCTTCAAGTCCGCCATGCCCGAAGGC
TACATCCAGGAGCGCACCATCTTCTTCAAGGGCGACGGCAACTACAAGACCCGCGCCGAGGTGAAGTTCG
AGGGCGACACCCTGGTGAACCGCATCGAGCTGAAGGGCATCGACTTCAAGGAGGACGGCAACATCCTGGG
GCACAAGCTGGAGTACAACACGCGTGACCAACTGACTGAAGAGCAGATCGCAGAATTTAAAGAGGCTTTC
TCCCTATTTGACAAGGACGGGGATGGGACGATAACAACCAAGGAGCTGGGGACGGTGATGCGGTCTCTGG
GGCAGAACCCCACAGAAGCAGAGCTGCAGGACATGATCAATGAAGTAGATGCCGACGGTGACGGCACAAT
CGACTTCCCTGAGTTCCTGACAATGATGGCAAGAAAAATGAAAGACACAGACAGTGAAGAAGAAATTAGA
GAAGCGTTCCGTGTGTTTGATAAGGACGGCAATGGCTACATCGGCGCAGCAGAGCTTCGCCACGTGATGA
CAAACCTTGGAGAGAAGTTAACAGATGAAGAGGTTGATGAAATGATCAGGGTAGCAGACATCGATGGGGA
TGGTCAGGTAAACTACGAAGAGTTTGTACAAATGATGACAGCGAAGTAAGCGGCCGCGACTCTAGATCAT
AATCAGCCATACCACATTTGTAGAGGTTTTACTTGCTTTAAAAAACCTCCCACACCTCCCCCTGAACCTG
AAACATAAAATGAATGCAATTGTTGTTGTTAACTTGTTTATTGCAGCTTATAATGGTTACAAATAAAGCA
ATAGCATCACAAATTTCACAAATAAAGCATTTTTTTCACTGCATTCTAGTTGTGGTTTGTCCAAACTCAT
CAATGTATCTTAAGGCGTAAATTGTAAGCGTTAATATTTTGTTAAAATTCGCGTTAAATTTTTGTTAAAT
CAGCTCATTTTTTAACCAATAGGCCGAAATCGGCAAAATCCCTTATAAATCAAAAGAATAGACCGAGATA
GGGT
[37 nt withheld, positions 4555-4591]
AAAGAACGTGGACTCCAACGTCAAAGG
[49 nt withheld, positions 4619-4667]
T
[91 nt withheld, positions 4669-4759]
G
[124 nt withheld, positions 4761-4884]
CAGGTGGCACTTTTCGGGGAAATGTGCGCGGAACCCCTATTTGTTTATTTTTCTAAATACATTCAAATAT
GTATCCGCTCATGAGACAATAACCCTGATAAATGCTTCAATAATATTGAAAAAGGAAGAGTCCTGAGGCG
GAAAGAACCAGCTGTGGAATGTGTGTCAGTTAGGGTGTGGAAAGTCCCCAGGCTCCCCAGCAGGCAGAAG
TATGCAAAGCATGCATCTCAATTAGTCAGCAACCAGGTGTGGAAAGTCCCCAGGCTCCCCAGCAGGCAGA
AGTATGCAAAGCATGCATCTCAATTAGTCAGCAACCATAGTCCCGCCCCTAACTCCGCCCATCCCGCCCC
TAACTCCGCCCAGTTCCGCCCATTCTCCGCCCCATGGCTGACTAATTTTTTTTATTTATGCAGAGGCCGA
GGCCGCCTCGGCCTCTGAGCTATTCCAGAAGTAGTGAGGAGGCTTTTTTGGAGGCCTAGGCTTTTGCAAA
GATCGATCAAGAGACAGGATGAGGATCGTTTCGCATGATTGAACAAGATGGATTGCACGCAGGTTCTCCG
GCCGCTTGGGTGGAGAGGCTATTCGGCTATGACTGGGCACAACAGACAATCGGCTGCTCTGATGCCGCCG
TGTTCCGGCTGTCAGCGCAGGGGCGCCCGGTTCTTTTTGTCAAGACCGACCTGTCCGGTGCCCTGAATGA
ACTGCAAGACGAGGCAGCGCGGCTATCGTGGCTGGCCACGACGGGCGTTCCTTGCGCAGCTGTGCTCGAC
GTTGTCACTGAAGCGGGAAGGGACTGGCTGCTATTGGGCGAAGTGCCGGGGCAGGATCTCCTGTCATCTC
ACCTTGCTCCTGCCGAGAAAGTATCCATCATGGCTGATGCAATGCGGCGGCTGCATACGCTTGATCCGGC
TACCTGCCCATTCGACCACCAAGCGAAACATCGCATCGAGCGAGCACGTACTCGGATGGAAGCCGGTCTT
GTCGATCAGGATGATCTGGACGAAGAGCATCAGGGGCTCGCGCCAGCCGAACTGTTCGCCAGGCTCAAGG
CGAGCATGCCCGACGGCGAGGATCTCGTCGTGACCCATGGCGATGCCTGCTTGCCGAATATCATGGTGGA
AAATGGCCGCTTTTCTGGATTCATCGACTGTGGCCGGCTGGGTGTGGCGGACCGCTATCAGGACATAGCG
TTGGCTACCCGTGATATTGCTGAAGAGCTTGGCGGCGAATGGGCTGACCGCTTCCTCGTGCTTTACGGTA
TCGCCGCTCCCGATTCGCAGCGCATCGCCTTCTATCGCCTTCTTGACGAGTTCTTCTGAGCGGGACTCTG
GGGTTCGAAATGACCGACCAAGCGACGCCCAACCTGCCATCACGAGATTTCGATTCCACCGCCGCCTTCT
ATGAAAGGTTGGGCTTCGGAATCGTTTTCCGGGACGCCGGCTGGATGATCCTCCAGCGCGGGGATCTCAT
GCTGGAGTTCTTCGCCCACCCTAGGGGGAGGCTAACTGAAACACGGAAGGAGACAATACCGGAAGGAACC
CGCGCTATGACGGCAATAAAAAGACAGAATAAAACGCACGGTGTTGGGTCGTTTGTTCATAAACGCGGGG
TTCGGTCCCAGGGCTGGCACTCTGTCGATACCCCACCGAGACCCCATTGGGGCCAATACGCCCGCGTTTC
TTCCTTTTCCCCACCCCACCCCCCAAGTTCGGGTGAAGGCCCAGGGCTCGCAGCCAACGTCGGGGCGGCA
GGCCCTGCCATAGCCTCAGGTTACTCATATATACTTTAGATTGATTTAAAACTTCATTTTTAATTTAAAA
GGATCTAGGTGAAGATCCTTTTTGATAATCTCATGACCAAAATCCCTTAACGTGAGTTTTCGTTCCACTG
AGCGTCAGACCCCGTAGAAAAGATCAAAGGATCTTCTTGAGATCCTTTTTTTCTGCGCGTAATCTGCTGC
TTGCAAACAAAAAAACCACCGCTACCAGCGGTGGTTTGTTTGCCGGATCAAGAGCTACCAACTCTTTTTC
CGAAGGTAACTGGCTTCAGCAGAGCGCAGATACCAAATACTGTTCTTCTAGTGTAGCCGTAGTTAGGCCA
CCACTTCAAGAACTCTGTAGCACCGCCTACATACCTCGCTCTGCTAATCCTGTTACCAGTGGCTGCTGCC
AGTGGCGATAAGTCGTGTCTTACCGGGTTGGACTCAAGACGATAGTTACCGGATAAGGCGCAGCGGTCGG
GCTGAACGGGGGGTTCGTGCACACAGCCCAGCTTGGAGCGAACGACCTACACCGAACTGAGATACCTACA
GCGTGAGCTATGAGAAAGCGCCACGCTTCCCGAAGGGAGAAAGGCGGACAGGTATCCGGTAAGCGGCAGG
GTCGGAACAGGAGAGCGCACGAGGGAGCTTCCAGGGGGAAACGCCTGGTATCTTTATAGTCCTGTCGGGT
TTCGCCACCTCTGACTTGAGCGTCGATTTTTGTGATGCTCGTCAGGGGGGCGGAGCCTATGGAAAAACGC
CAGCAACGCGGCCTTTTTACGGTTCCTGGCCTTTTGCTGGCCTTTTGCTCACATGTTCTTTCCTGCGTTA
TCCCCTGATTCTGTGGATAACCGTATTACCGCCATGCAT
